Addgene plasmid #30743: pCS2-F3-GGT
Depositing lab: Nathan Lawson & Scot Wolfe. Depositing organization: University of Massachusetts, Worcester. Publication: Evaluation and application of modularly assembled zinc-finger nucleases in zebrafish. Zhu C, Smith T, McNulty J, Rayla AL, Lakshmanan A, Siekmann AF, Buffardi M, Meng X, Shin J, Padmanabhan A, Cifuentes D, Giraldez AJ, Look AT, Epstein JA, Lawson ND, Wolfe SA. Development. 2011 Oct;138(20):4555-64. 10.1242/dev.066779 PubMed 21937602.
Backbone
  Vector backbone: pCS2 (modified)
  Backbone size w/o insert (bp): 6141
  Vector type: mRNA production
Growth in bacteria
  Bacterial resistance: Ampicillin, 100 μg/mL
  Growth temperature: 37°C
  Growth strain: DH5alpha
  Growth instructions: XL1Blue
  Copy number: High Copy
Gene/Insert
  Gene/Insert name: F3 GGT
  Insert size (bp): 267
  Tag / fusion protein: Flag (N terminal on insert)
  Cloning method: Restriction Enzyme; 5′ cloning site KpnI (not destroyed); 3′ cloning site BamHI (not destroyed)
  Sequencing primers: 5′ SP6; 3′ attaaccctcactaaaggga
Terms and licenses: Academic/Nonprofit Terms; Industry Terms: Not Available to Industry
How to cite: pCS2-F3-GGT was a gift from Nathan Lawson & Scot Wolfe (Addgene plasmid # 30743 ; http://n2t.net/addgene:30743 ; RRID:Addgene_30743)
