[The description below was written by a language model from this plasmid's Addgene catalogue record.]
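Description:
pCS2-F3-GGT is a modified pCS2-based plasmid classed as an mRNA production vector, that is, a template for in vitro transcription of capped message rather than a construct mainly intended for stable expression. It is maintained in E. coli as a high-copy plasmid under ampicillin selection. The backbone is listed at about 6.1 kb without the insert. No feature table is provided, so the specific promoters, polyadenylation signal and origin are not itemised in the record. The use of an SP6 primer for 5′ sequencing fits the SP6 promoter that pCS2 vectors normally carry upstream of the cloning site for RNA synthesis.

The insert, "F3 GGT", is a short 267 bp fragment cloned between KpnI and BamHI sites, both of which are preserved, and it carries an N-terminal Flag tag. The record does not define the insert beyond its name. However, the associated work concerns modularly assembled zinc-finger nucleases in zebrafish, so the name most plausibly denotes a zinc-finger module for the finger 3 position that recognises the DNA triplet GGT. The retained flanking restriction sites would allow such a module to be excised and combined with others when building multi-finger arrays, although the record does not describe the assembly scheme. It also does not say whether a nuclease domain such as FokI is present in the modified backbone.

Within that context, the plasmid is best understood as one member of an archive of single-finger building blocks. These are used to construct custom zinc-finger nucleases whose mRNAs can be transcribed and delivered to zebrafish embryos for targeted gene disruption.
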