>Addgene plasmid #30743 | pCS2-F3-GGT | depositor partial sequence | sequence record 44767 | Author sequence
GGTACCCGCCCATATGCTTGCCCTGTCGAGTCCTGTGACCGCCGCTTCAGTCAGTCTGGTGACCTGACCC
GTCACATCCGGATTCACACAGGCCAGAAGCCCTTCCAGTGTCGCATCTGCATGAGGAACTTCAGCCAGTC
TGGTGACCTCACCCGCCACATCCGCACCCACACAGGCGAGAAGCCTTTTGCATGCGACATCTGCGGCAGG
AAGTTCGCGCTGAGCCACCACCTGACACGGCACACCAAGATCCACACAGGTGGATCC
