>Addgene plasmid #30743 | pCS2-F3-GGT | addgene partial sequence | sequence record 44775 | SP6 5'-ATTTAGGTGACACTATAG-3'
GGACTGCCCCATGGCTCCAAGAAGAAGCGTAAGGTAGACTACAAAGACCATGACGGTGATTATAAAGATC
ATGACATCGATTACAAGGATGACGATGACAAGGGTACCCGCCCATATGCTTGCCCTGTCGAGTCCTGTGA
CCGCCGCTTCAGTCAGTCTGGTGACCTGACCCGTCACATCCGGATTCACACAGGCCAGAAGCCCTTCCAG
TGTCGCATCTGCATGAGGAACTTCAGCCAGTCTGGTGACCTCACCCGCCACATCCGCACCCACACAGGCG
AGAAGCCTTTTGCATGCGACATCTGCGGCAGGAAGTTCGCGCTGAGCCACCACCTGACACGGCACACCAA
GATCCACACAGGTGGATCCCAACTAGTCAAAAGTGAACTGGAGGAGAAGAAATCTGAACTTCGTCATAAA
TTGAAATATGTGCCTCATGAATATATTGAATTAATTGAAATTGCCAGAAATTCCACTCAGGATAGAATTC
TTGAAATGAAGGTAATGGAATTTTTTATGAAAGTTTATGGATATAGAGGTAAACATTTGGGTGGATCAAG
GAAACCGGACGGAGCAATTTATACTGTCGGATCTCCTATTGATTACGGTGTGATCGTGGATACTAAAGCT
TATAGCGGAGGTTATAATCTGCCAATTGGCCAAGCAGATGAAATGCAAGACTATGTCGAAGAAAATCAAA
CACGAAACAAACATATCAACCCTAATGAATGGTGGAAAGTCTATCCATCTTCTGTAACGGAATTTAAGTT
TTTATTTGTGAGTGGTCACTTTAAAGGAAACTACAAAGCTCAGCTTACACGATTAAATCATATCACTAAT
TGTAATGGAGCTGTTCTTAGTGTAGAAGAGCTTTTAATTGGTGGAGAAATGATTAAGC
